>Addgene plasmid #50003 | pUC13 | depositor full sequence | sequence record 74674 | pUC13 sequence 2680 bps
GCGCCCAATACGCAAACCGCCTCTCCCCGCGCGTTGGCCGATTCATTAATGCAGCTGGCACGACAGGTTT
CCCGACTGGAAAGCGGGCAGTGAGCGCAACGCAATTAATGTGAGTTAGCTCACTCATTAGGCACCCCAGG
CTTTACACTTTATGCTTCCGGCTCGTATGTTGTGTGGAATTGTGAGCGGATAACAATTTCACACAGGAAA
CAGCTATGACCATGATTACGCCAAGCTTGGGCTGCAGGTCGACTCTAGAGGATCCCCGGGCGAGCTCGAA
TTCACTGGCCGTCGTTTTACAACGTCGTGACTGGGAAAACCCTGGCGTTACCCAACTTAATCGCCTTGCA
GCACATCCCCCTTTCGCCAGCTGGCGTAATAGCGAAGAGGCCCGCACCGATCGCCCTTCCCAACAGTTGC
GCAGCCTGAATGGCGAATGGCGCCTGATGCGGTATTTTCTCCTTACGCATCTGTGCGGTATTTCACACCG
CATATGGTGCACTCTCAGTACAATCTGCTCTGATGCCGCATAGTTAAGCCAGCCCCGACACCCGCCAACA
CCCGCTGACGCGCCCTGACGGGCTTGTCTGCTCCCGGCATCCGCTTACAGACAAGCTGTGACCGTCTCCG
GGAGCTGCATGTGTCAGAGGTTTTCACCGTCATCACCGAAACGCGCGAGACGAAAGGGCCTCGTGATACG
CCTATTTTTATAGGTTAATGTCATGATAATAATGGTTTCTTAGACGTCAGGTGGCACTTTTCGGGGAAAT
GTGCGCGGAACCCCTATTTGTTTATTTTTCTAAATACATTCAAATATGTATCCGCTCATGAGACAATAAC
CCTGATAAATGCTTCAATAATATTGAAAAAGGAAGAGTATGAGTATTCAACATTTCCGTGTCGCCCTTAT
TCCCTTTTTTGCGGCATTTTGCCTTCCTGTTTTTGCTCACCCAGAAACGCTGGTGAAAGTAAAAGATGCT
GAAGATCAGTTGGGTGCACGAGTGGGTTACATCGAACTGGATCTCAACAGCGGTAAGATCCTTGAGAGTT
TTCGCCCCGAAGAACGTTTTCCAATGATGAGCACTTTTAAAGTTCTGCTATGTGGCGCGGTATTATCCCG
TATTGACGCCGGGCAAGAGCAACTCGGTCGCCGCATACACTATTCTCAGAATGACTTGGTTGAGTACTCA
CCAGTCACAGAAAAGCATCTTACGGATGGCATGACAGTAAGAGAATTATGCAGTGCTGCCATAACCATGA
GTGATAACACTGCGGCCAACTTACTTCTGACAACGATCGGAGGACCGAAGGAGCTAACCGCTTTTTTGCA
CAACATGGGGGATCATGTAACTCGCCTTGATCGTTGGGAACCGGAGCTGAATGAAGCCATACCAAACGAC
GAGCGTGACACCACGATGCCTGTAGCAATGGCAACAACGTTGCGCAAACTATTAACTGGCGAACTACTTA
CTCTAGCTTCCCGGCAACAATTAATAGACTGGATGGAGGCGGATAAAGTTGCAGGACCACTTCTGCGCTC
GGCCCTTCCGGCTGGCTGGTTTATTGCTGATAAATCTGGAGCCGGTGAGCGTGGGTCTCGCGGTATCATT
GCAGCACTGGGGCCAGATGGTAAGCCCTCCCGTATCGTAGTTATCTACACGACGGGGAGTCAGGCAACTA
TGGATGAACGAAATAGACAGATCGCTGAGATAGGTGCCTCACTGATTAAGCATTGGTAACTGTCAGACCA
AGTTTACTCATATATACTTTAGATTGATTTAAAACTTCATTTTTAATTTAAAAGGATCTAGGTGAAGATC
CTTTTTGATAATCTCATGACCAAAATCCCTTAACGTGAGTTTTCGTTCCACTGAGCGTCAGACCCCGTAG
AAAAGATCAAAGGATCTTCTTGAGATCCTTTTTTTCTGCGCGTAATCTGCTGCTTGCAAACAAAAAAACC
ACCGCTACCAGCGGTGGTTTGTTTGCCGGATCAAGAGCTACCAACTCTTTTTCCGAAGGTAACTGGCTTC
AGCAGAGCGCAGATACCAAATACTGTCCTTCTAGTGTAGCCGTAGTTAGGCCACCACTTCAAGAACTCTG
TAGCACCGCCTACATACCTCGCTCTGCTAATCCTGTTACCAGTGGCTGCTGCCAGTGGCGATAAGTCGTG
TCTTACCGGGTTGGACTCAAGACGATAGTTACCGGATAAGGCGCAGCGGTCGGGCTGAACGGGGGGTTCG
TGCACACAGCCCAGCTTGGAGCGAACGACCTACACCGAACTGAGATACCTACAGCGTGAGCTATGAGAAA
GCGCCACGCTTCCCGAAGGGAGAAAGGCGGACAGGTATCCGGTAAGCGGCAGGGTCGGAACAGGAGAGCG
CACGAGGGAGCTTCCAGGGGGAAACGCCTGGTATCTTTATAGTCCTGTCGGGTTTCGCCACCTCTGACTT
GAGCGTCGATTTTTGTGATGCTCGTCAGGGGGGCGGAGCCTATGGAAAAACGCCAGCAACGCGGCCTTTT
TACGGTTCCTGGCCTTTTGCTGGCCTTTTGCTCACATGTTCTTTCCTGCGTTATCCCCTGATTCTGTGGA
TAACCGTATTACCGCCTTTGAGTGAGCTGATACCGCTCGCCGCAGCCGAACGACCGAGCGCAGCGAGTCA
GTGAGCGAGGAAGCGGAAGA
Features (pLannotate 1.2.2; 10 found; start..end, strand, type, name):
      1..93      +  CDS            lacI (fragment): lac repressor; lacI; The lac repressor binds to the lac operator to inhibit transcription in E. coli. This inhibition can be relieved by adding lactose or isopropyl-β-D-thiogalactopyranoside (IPTG).
    106..127     +  protein_bind   CAP binding site: CAP binding activates transcription in the presence of cAMP. E. coli catabolite activator protein
    142..172     +  promoter       lac promoter: promoter for the E. coli lac operon
    180..196     +  protein_bind   lac operator: The lac repressor binds to the lac operator to inhibit transcription in E. coli. This inhibition can be relieved by adding lactose or isopropyl-β-D-thiogalactopyranoside (IPTG). lac repressor encoded by lacI
    280..437     +  CDS            lacZα (fragment): LacZα fragment of β-galactosidase; lacZ fragment
    443..542     -  misc_feature   bom (fragment): basis of mobility region from pBR322
    644..679     -  CDS            rop (fragment): Rop protein, which maintains plasmids at low copy number; rop
    774..878     +  promoter       AmpR promoter: bla
    879..1739    +  CDS            AmpR: β-lactamase; bla; confers resistance to ampicillin, carbenicillin, and related antibiotics
   1910..2498    +  rep_origin     ori: high-copy-number ColE1/pMB1/pBR322/pUC origin of replication
