[The description below was written by a language model from this plasmid's Addgene catalogue record and pLannotate feature annotations shown in this document.]
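Description:
pUC13 is a small (2,680 bp) empty-backbone bacterial cloning vector of the pUC series, recorded as derived from pUC6 and catalogued under bacterial expression. It is propagated in E. coli at high copy number from a ColE1/pMB1-type pUC origin of replication and is selected with ampicillin through a β-lactamase (AmpR) gene driven by its own bla promoter. The annotation also detects short remnants of the pBR322 lineage, namely partial bom and rop sequences. Only a small fragment of rop is present, which fits the high-copy behaviour, since intact Rop protein helps keep plasmid copy number low.

The functional cloning region is built from lac operon control elements. A truncated piece of lacI, which is too short to encode a working repressor, is followed by a CAP binding site, the lac promoter and the lac operator, and then by a lacZα coding fragment. In pUC-type vectors lacZα supplies the α-peptide of β-galactosidase, which can complement a suitable host allele. Disruption of this reading frame by inserted DNA is the usual basis for blue/white screening of recombinants. The feature table does not annotate a multiple cloning site, and the gap between the operator and the annotated lacZα fragment is left undescribed, so the record does not list the available restriction sites. Inserts are introduced by restriction enzyme cloning and can be sequenced with standard M13 forward and reverse primers flanking the region. The construct carries no insert and serves as a general-purpose vector for subcloning, plasmid amplification and lac promoter-driven expression in E. coli.
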