Addgene plasmid #50003: pUC13
Purpose: (Empty Backbone) pUC cloning vector
Depositing lab: Joachim Messing. Depositing organization: University of Minnesota. Publication: Construction of improved M13 vectors using oligodeoxynucleotide-directed mutagenesis. Norrander J, Kempe T, Messing J. Gene. 1983 Dec;26(1):101-6. 10.1016/0378-1119(83)90040-9 PubMed 6323249.
Backbone
  Vector backbone: pUC6, Addgene plasmid #49793
  Backbone manufacturer: Messing Lab
  Backbone size (bp): 2680
  Vector type: Bacterial Expression
  Promoter: lac
Growth in bacteria
  Bacterial resistance: Ampicillin, 100 μg/mL
  Growth temperature: 37°C
  Growth strain: DH5alpha
  Copy number: High Copy
Gene/Insert
  Cloning method: Restriction Enzyme
  Sequencing primers: 5′ M13-F20; 3′ M13R
Terms and licenses: Academic/Nonprofit Terms; Industry Terms: Not Available to Industry
How to cite: pUC13 was a gift from Joachim Messing (Addgene plasmid # 50003 ; http://n2t.net/addgene:50003 ; RRID:Addgene_50003)
