>Addgene plasmid #50003 | pUC13 | addgene partial sequence | sequence record 100822 | M13-Rev 5'-CAGGAAACAGCTATGACC-3'
CTCTAGAGGATCCCCGGGCGAGCTCGAATTCACTGGCCGTCGTTTTACAACGTCGTGACTGGGAAAACCC
TGGCGTTACCCAACTTAATCGCCTTGCAGCACATCCCCCTTTCGCCAGCTGGCGTAATAGCGAAGAGGCC
CGCACCGATCGCCCTTCCCAACAGTTGCGCAGCCTGAATGGCGAATGGCGCCTGATGCGGTATTTTCTCC
TTACGCATCTGTGCGGTATTTCACACCGCATATGGTGCACTCTCAGTACAATCTGCTCTGATGCCGCATA
GTTAAGCCAGCCCCGACACCCGCCAACACCCGCTGACGCGCCCTGACGGGCTTGTCTGCTCCCGGCATCC
GCTTACAGACAAGCTGTGACCGTCTCCGGGAGCTGCATGTGTCAGAGGTTTTCACCGTCATCACCGAAAC
GCGCGAGACGAAAGGGCCTCGTGATACGCCTATTTTTATAGGTTAATGTCATGATAATAATGGTTTCTTA
GACGTCAGGTGGCACTTTTCGGGGAAATGTGCGCGGAACCCCTATTTGTTTATTTTTCTAAATACATTCA
AATATGTATCCGCTCATGAGACAATAACCCTGATAAATGCTTCAATAATATTGAAAAAGGAAGAGTATGA
GTATTCAACATTTCCGTGTCGCCCTTATTCCCTTTTTTGCGGCATTTTGCCTTCCTGTTTTTGCTCACCC
AGAAACGCTGGTGAAAGTAAAAGATGCTGAAGATCAGTTGGGTGCACGAGTGGGTTACATCGAACTGGAT
CTCAACAGCGGTAAGATCCTTGAGAGTTTTCGCCCCGAAGAACGTTTTCCAATGATGAGCACTTTTAAAG
TTCTGCTATGTGGCGCGGTATTATCCCGTATTGACGCCGGGCAA
